Addgene plasmid #41214: TAL3040
Depositing lab: Keith Joung. Depositing organization: Massachusetts General Hospital. Publication: Targeted gene disruption in somatic zebrafish cells using engineered TALENs. Sander JD, Cade L, Khayter C, Reyon D, Peterson RT, Joung JK, Yeh JR. Nat Biotechnol. 2011 Aug 5;29(8):697-8. doi: 10.1038/nbt.1934. PubMed 21822241.
Backbone
  Vector backbone: JDS70
  Backbone manufacturer: Addgene plasmid #32285
  Backbone size w/o insert (bp): 6447
  Vector type: Mammalian Expression ; T7
Growth in bacteria
  Bacterial resistance: Ampicillin, 100 μg/mL
  Growth temperature: 37°C
  Growth strain: XL1 Blue
  Copy number: High Copy
Gene/Insert
  Gene/Insert name: ZebrafishCommunity-cebpa-Left (alt name: cebpa)
  Species: D. rerio (zebrafish)
  Insert size (bp): 1640
  Entrez Gene: cebpa (a.k.a. c/ebpa, cb1062, fj20f03, unm_sm1120, wu:fj20f03)
  Promoter: CMV
  Tag / fusion protein: 3X Flag (N terminal on backbone); WT FOKI (C terminal on backbone)
  Cloning method: Restriction Enzyme; 5′ cloning site N/A (destroyed during cloning); 3′ cloning site N/A (destroyed during cloning)
  Sequencing primers: 5′ CMV-F; 3′ BGH-rev
Terms and licenses: Academic/Nonprofit Terms; Industry Terms: Not Available to Industry
Depositor comments: Target binding site: TATTCCACAACAGCTCCA It is strongly recommended that users perform a diagnostic digest to verify this plasmid prior to use. For example, a double digest of the plasmid with BamHI and KpnI should result in two bands at 2.3kb and 5.8kb.
How to cite: TAL3040 was a gift from Keith Joung (Addgene plasmid # 41214 ; http://n2t.net/addgene:41214 ; RRID:Addgene_41214)
