[The description below was written by a language model from this plasmid's Addgene catalogue record.]
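Description:
TAL3040 is a TALEN expression plasmid encoding the left-hand monomer of a nuclease pair directed against the zebrafish (D. rerio) cebpa gene. It is built on the JDS70 backbone (about 6.4 kb without insert), a vector catalogued as both mammalian expression and T7. It is propagated in E. coli as a high-copy plasmid under ampicillin selection. The record includes no feature table, so the origin of replication and other backbone elements are not itemised. The use of a BGH reverse sequencing primer suggests a BGH polyadenylation region downstream of the coding sequence.

The roughly 1.6 kb insert is not the cebpa gene itself. It is an engineered array of TAL effector repeats designed to recognise a specific 18-nucleotide site within the cebpa locus. It was cloned by restriction enzyme cloning into backbone-encoded flanking sequences, and the cloning sites were destroyed in the process. The backbone supplies an N-terminal 3X Flag tag, which allows detection of the protein, and a C-terminal wild-type FokI nuclease domain. Expression is driven by the CMV promoter in cultured cells. The T7 designation indicates the coding sequence can also be transcribed in vitro, the usual way to make mRNA for injection into zebrafish embryos.

Because FokI cleaves only as a dimer, this left monomer must be used with a matching right-hand TALEN that binds the opposite strand across a spacer. The resulting double-strand break is repaired by error-prone end joining, which produces indel mutations. The construct is therefore intended for targeted disruption of cebpa in zebrafish, consistent with the associated work on TALEN-mediated gene disruption in somatic zebrafish cells.
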