>Addgene plasmid #41214 | TAL3040 | depositor partial sequence | sequence record 54853 | TAL3040 sequence 2430 bps
TCTAGAGCTAGCACCATGGACTACAAAGACCATGACGGTGATTATAAAGATCATGACATCGATTACAAGG
ATGACGATGACAAGATGGCCCCCAAGAAGAAGAGGAAGGTGGGCATTCACCGCGGGGTACCTATGGTGGA
CTTGAGGACACTCGGTTATTCGCAACAGCAACAGGAGAAAATCAAGCCTAAGGTCAGGAGCACCGTCGCG
CAACACCACGAGGCGCTTGTGGGGCATGGCTTCACTCATGCGCATATTGTCGCGCTTTCACAGCACCCTG
CGGCGCTTGGGACGGTGGCTGTCAAATACCAAGATATGATTGCGGCCCTGCCCGAAGCCACGCACGAGGC
AATTGTAGGGGTCGGTAAACAGTGGTCGGGAGCGCGAGCACTTGAGGCGCTGCTGACTGTGGCGGGTGAG
CTTAGGGGGCCTCCGCTCCAGCTCGACACCGGGCAGCTGCTGAAGATCGCGAAGAGAGGGGGAGTAACAG
CGGTAGAGGCAGTGCACGCCTGGCGCAATGCGCTCACCGGGGCCCCCTTGAACCTGACCCCAGACCAGGT
AGTCGCAATCGCGTCGAACATTGGGGGAAAGCAAGCCCTGGAAACCGTGCAAAGGTTGTTGCCGGTCCTT
TGTCAAGACCACGGCCTTACACCGGAGCAAGTCGTGGCCATTGCAAGCAATGGGGGTGGCAAACAGGCTC
TTGAGACGGTTCAGAGACTTCTCCCAGTTCTCTGTCAAGCCCACGGGCTGACTCCCGATCAAGTTGTAGC
GATTGCGTCCAACGGTGGAGGGAAACAAGCATTGGAGACTGTCCAACGGCTCCTTCCCGTGTTGTGTCAA
GCCCACGGTTTGACGCCTGCACAAGTGGTCGCCATCGCCAGCCATGATGGCGGTAAGCAGGCGCTGGAAA
CAGTACAGCGCCTGCTGCCTGTACTGTGCCAGGATCATGGACTGACCCCAGACCAGGTAGTCGCAATCGC
GTCACATGACGGGGGAAAGCAAGCCCTGGAAACCGTGCAAAGGTTGTTGCCGGTCCTTTGTCAAGACCAC
GGCCTTACACCGGAGCAAGTCGTGGCCATTGCAAGCAACATCGGTGGCAAACAGGCTCTTGAGACGGTTC
AGAGACTTCTCCCAGTTCTCTGTCAAGCCCACGGGCTGACTCCCGATCAAGTTGTAGCGATTGCGTCGCA
TGACGGAGGGAAACAAGCATTGGAGACTGTCCAACGGCTCCTTCCCGTGTTGTGTCAAGCCCACGGTTTG
ACGCCTGCACAAGTGGTCGCCATCGCCTCCAATATTGGCGGTAAGCAGGCGCTGGAAACAGTACAGCGCC
TGCTGCCTGTACTGTGCCAGGATCATGGACTGACCCCAGACCAGGTAGTCGCAATCGCGTCGAACATTGG
GGGAAAGCAAGCCCTGGAAACCGTGCAAAGGTTGTTGCCGGTCCTTTGTCAAGACCACGGCCTTACACCG
GAGCAAGTCGTGGCCATTGCATCCCACGACGGTGGCAAACAGGCTCTTGAGACGGTTCAGAGACTTCTCC
CAGTTCTCTGTCAAGCCCACGGGCTGACTCCCGATCAAGTTGTAGCGATTGCGTCGAACATTGGAGGGAA
ACAAGCATTGGAGACTGTCCAACGGCTCCTTCCCGTGTTGTGTCAAGCCCACGGTTTGACGCCTGCACAA
GTGGTCGCCATCGCCAACAACAACGGCGGTAAGCAGGCGCTGGAAACAGTACAGCGCCTGCTGCCTGTAC
TGTGCCAGGATCATGGACTGACCCCAGACCAGGTAGTCGCAATCGCGTCACATGACGGGGGAAAGCAAGC
CCTGGAAACCGTGCAAAGGTTGTTGCCGGTCCTTTGTCAAGACCACGGCCTTACACCGGAGCAAGTCGTG
GCCATTGCAAGCAATGGGGGTGGCAAACAGGCTCTTGAGACGGTTCAGAGACTTCTCCCAGTTCTCTGTC
AAGCCCACGGGCTGACTCCCGATCAAGTTGTAGCGATTGCGTCGCATGACGGAGGGAAACAAGCATTGGA
GACTGTCCAACGGCTCCTTCCCGTGTTGTGTCAAGCCCACGGTTTGACGCCTGCACAAGTGGTCGCCATC
GCCAGCCATGATGGCGGTAAGCAGGCGCTGGAAACAGTACAGCGCCTGCTGCCTGTACTGTGCCAGGATC
ATGGACTGACACCCGAACAGGTGGTCGCCATTGCTTCTAACATCGGAGGACGGCCAGCCTTGGAGTCCAT
CGTAGCCCAATTGTCCAGGCCCGATCCCGCGTTGGCTGCGTTAACGAATGACCATCTGGTGGCGTTGGCA
TGTCTTGGTGGACGACCCGCGCTCGATGCAGTCAAAAAGGGTCTGCCTCATGCTCCCGCATTGATCAAAA
GAACCAACCGGCGGATTCCCGAGAGAACTTCCCATCGAGTCGCGGGATCC
