>Addgene plasmid #41214 | TAL3040 | addgene partial sequence | sequence record 56071 | JDS-TALEN-F 5'-TAGGGGTCGGTAAACAGTGG-3'
TGCTGACTGTGGCGGGTGAGCTTAGGGGGCCTCCGCTCCAGCTCGACACCGGGCAGCTGCTGAAGATCGC
GAAGAGAGGGGGAGTAACAGCGGTAGAGGCAGTGCACGCCTGGCGCAATGCGCTCACCGGGGCCCCCTTG
AACCTGACCCCAGACCAGGTAGTCGCAATCGCGTCGAACATTGGGGGAAAGCAAGCCCTGGAAACCGTGC
AAAGGTTGTTGCCGGTCCTTTGTCAAGACCACGGCCTTACACCGGAGCAAGTCGTGGCCATTGCAAGCAA
TGGGGGTGGCAAACAGGCTCTTGAGACGGTTCAGAGACTTCTCCCAGTTCTCTGTCAAGCCCACGGGCTG
ACTCCCGATCAAGTTGTAGCGATTGCGTCCAACGGTGGAGGGAAACAAGCATTGGAGACTGTCCAACGGC
TCCTTCCCGTGTTGTGTCAAGCCCACGGTTTGACGCCTGCACAAGTGGTCGCCATCGCCAGCCATGATGG
CGGTAAGCAGGCGCTGGAAACAGTACAGCGCCTGCTGCCTGTACTGTGCCAGGATCATGGACTGACCCCA
GACCAGGTAGTCGCAATCGCGTCACATGACGGGGGAAAGCAAGCCCTGGAAACCGTGCAAAGGTTGTTGC
CGGTCCTTTGTCAAGACCACGGCCTTACACCGGAGCAAGTCGTGGCCATTGCAAGCAACATCGGTGGCAA
ACAGGCTCTTGAGACGGTTCAGAGACTTCTCCCAGTTCTCTGTCAAGCCCACGGGCTGACTCCCGATCAA
GTTGTAGCGATTGCGTCGCATGACGGAGGGAAACAAGCATTGGAGACTGTCCAACGGCTCCTTCCCGTGT
TGTGTCAAGCCCACGGTTTGACGCCTGCACAAGTGGTCGCCATCGCCTCCAATATTGGCGGTAAGCAGGC
GCTGGAAACAGTACAGCGCCTGCTGCCTGTACTGTGC
